>Addgene plasmid #210574 | pUB_FLuc100---MS2 | addgene full sequence | sequence record 416800 | Addgene NGS Result
TGGAAGGGCTAATTCACTCCCAAAGAAGACAAGATATCCTTGATCTGTGGATCTACCACACACAAGGCTA
CTTCCCTGATTAGCAGAACTACACACCAGGGCCAGGGGTCAGATATCCACTGACCTTTGGATGGTGCTAC
AAGCTAGTACCAGTTGAGCCAGATAAGGTAGAAGAGGCCAATAAAGGAGAGAACACCAGCTTGTTACACC
CTGTGAGCCTGCATGGGATGGATGACCCGGAGAGAGAAGTGTTAGAGTGGAGGTTTGACAGCCGCCTAGC
ATTTCATCACGTGGCCCGAGAGCTGCATCCGGAGTACTTCAAGAACTGCTGATATCGAGCTTGCTACAAG
GGACTTTCCGCTGGGGACTTTCCAGGGAGGCGTGGCCTGGGCGGGACTGGGGAGTGGCGAGCCCTCAGAT
CCTGCATATAAGCAGCTGCTTTTTGCCTGTACTGGGTCTCTCTGGTTAGACCAGATCTGAGCCTGGGAGC
TCTCTGGCTAACTAGGGAACCCACTGCTTAAGCCTCAATAAAGCTTGCCTTGAGTGCTTCAAGTAGTGTG
TGCCCGTCTGTTGTGTGACTCTGGTAACTAGAGATCCCTCAGACCCTTTTAGTCAGTGTGGAAAATCTCT
AGCAGTGGCGCCCGAACAGGGACTTGAAAGCGAAAGGGAAACCAGAGGAGCTCTCTCGACGCAGGACTCG
GCTTGCTGAAGCGCGCACGGCAAGAGGCGAGGGGCGGCGACTGGTGAGTACGCCAAAAATTTTGACTAGC
GGAGGCTAGAAGGAGAGAGATGGGTGCGAGAGCGTCAGTATTAAGCGGGGGAGAATTAGATCGCGATGGG
AAAAAATTCGGTTAAGGCCAGGGGGAAAGAAAAAATATAAATTAAAACATATAGTATGGGCAAGCAGGGA
GCTAGAACGATTCGCAGTTAATCCTGGCCTGTTAGAAACATCAGAAGGCTGTAGACAAATACTGGGACAG
CTACAACCATCCCTTCAGACAGGATCAGAAGAACTTAGATCATTATATAATACAGTAGCAACCCTCTATT
GTGTGCATCAAAGGATAGAGATAAAAGACACCAAGGAAGCTTTAGACAAGATAGAGGAAGAGCAAAACAA
AAGTAAGACCACCGCACAGCAAGCGGCCGGCCGCTGATCTTCAGACCTGGAGGAGGAGATATGAGGGACA
ATTGGAGAAGTGAATTATATAAATATAAAGTAGTAAAAATTGAACCATTAGGAGTAGCACCCACCAAGGC
AAAGAGAAGAGTGGTGCAGAGAGAAAAAAGAGCAGTGGGAATAGGAGCTTTGTTCCTTGGGTTCTTGGGA
GCAGCAGGAAGCACTATGGGCGCAGCGTCAATGACGCTGACGGTACAGGCCAGACAATTATTGTCTGGTA
TAGTGCAGCAGCAGAACAATTTGCTGAGGGCTATTGAGGCGCAACAGCATCTGTTGCAACTCACAGTCTG
GGGCATCAAGCAGCTCCAGGCAAGAATCCTGGCTGTGGAAAGATACCTAAAGGATCAACAGCTCCTGGGG
ATTTGGGGTTGCTCTGGAAAACTCATTTGCACCACTGCTGTGCCTTGGAATGCTAGTTGGAGTAATAAAT
CTCTGGAACAGATTTGGAATCACACGACCTGGATGGAGTGGGACAGAGAAATTAACAATTACACAAGCTT
AATACACTCCTTAATTGAAGAATCGCAAAACCAGCAAGAAAAGAATGAACAAGAATTATTGGAATTAGAT
AAATGGGCAAGTTTGTGGAATTGGTTTAACATAACAAATTGGCTGTGGTATATAAAATTATTCATAATGA
TAGTAGGAGGCTTGGTAGGTTTAAGAATAGTTTTTGCTGTACTTTCTATAGTGAATAGAGTTAGGCAGGG
ATATTCACCATTATCGTTTCAGACCCACCTCCCAACCCCGAGGGGACCCGACAGGCCCGAAGGAATAGAA
GAAGAAGGTGGAGAGAGAGACAGAGACAGATCCATTCGATTAGTGAACGGATCTCGACGGTATCGCCGAA
TTCACAAATGGCAGTATTCATCCACAATTTTAAAAGAAAAGGGGGGATTGGGGGGTACAGTGCAGGGGAA
AGAATAGTAGACATAATAGCAACAGACATACAAACTAAAGAATTACAAAAACAAATTACAAAAATTCAAA
ATTTTCGGGTTTATTACAGGGACAGCAGAGATCCAGTTTGGACTAGTGGCCTCCGCGCCGGGTTTTGGCG
CCTCCCGCGGGCGCCCCCCTCCTCACGGCGAGCGCTGCCACGTCAGACGAAGGGCGCAGCGAGCGTCCTG
ATCCTTCCGCCCGGACGCTCAGGACAGCGGCCCGCTGCTCATAAGACTCGGCCTTAGAACCCCAGTATCA
GCAGAAGGACATTTTAGGACGGGACTTGGGTGACTCTAGGGCACTGGTTTTCTTTCCAGAGAGCGGAACA
GGCGAGGAAAAGTAGTCCCTTCTCGGCGATTCTGCGGAGGGATCTCCGTGGGGCGGTGAACGCCGATGAT
TATATAAGGACGCGCCGGGTGTGGCACAGCTAGTTCCGTCGCAGCCGGGATTTGGGTCGCGGTTCTTGTT
TGTGGATCGCTGTGATCGTCACTTGGCGGCCGCATGGAGGACGCCAAAAACATTAAAAAAGGCCCGGCTC
CATTCTACCCGCTGGAGGACGGTACTGCTGGCGAGCAGCTGCACAAAGCTATGAAACGATACGCACTAGT
TCCGGGTACTATTGCTTTCACTGACGCTCACATCGAGGTGGACATCACTTACGCTGAGTACTTCGAGATG
AGCGTTCGGTTGGCCGAGGCTATGAAACGATACGGCCTGAACACTAACCACCGAATCGTGGTGTGCTCAG
AGAACTCATTACAGTTCTTCATGCCGGTGTTGGGCGCCTTATTCATCGGCGTTGCTGTTGCCCCAGCCAA
CGACATTTACAACGAGCGAGAGTTGTTAAACTCAATGGGCATTTCACAGCCAACTGTGGTGTTCGTTTCA
AAAAAAGGCTTGCAGAAAATTTTGAACGTGCAGAAAAAATTACCAATCATCCAGAAAATTATTATCATGG
ACAGCAAAACTGACTACCAGGGTTTCCAGAGCATGTACACTTTCGTTACTTCACACTTGCCACCGGGTTT
CAACGAGTACGACTTCGTGCCAGAGAGCTTCGACCGAGACAAAACTATTGCCCTGATCATGAACTCATCA
GGCTCAACTGGTCTGCCGAAAGGTGTTGCTCTGCCGCACCGGACTGCCTGCGTGCGATTCTCACACGCCC
GGGACCCAATTTTCGGCAACCAGATCATTCCGGACACTGCCATTTTAAGCGTTGTTCCATTCCACCACGG
TTTCGGCATGTTCACTACTCTGGGTTACTTCATATGCGGTTTCCGAGTTGTGTTAATGTACCGGTTCGAG
GAGGAGCTGTTCCTGCGAAGCTTGCAGGACTACAAAATTCAGTCAGCTCTGCTGGTGCCAACTCTGTTCA
GCTTCTTCGCCAAAAGCACTCTGATTGACAAATACGACTTATCAAACTTACACGAGATTGCTTCAGGTGG
CGCTCCGTTATCAAAAGAGGTTGGCGAGGCCGTTGCCAAACGATTCCACCTGCCAGGTATCCGACAGGGT
TACGGTTTGACTGAGACTACTTCAGCTATTCTGATTACTCCGGAGGGTGACGACAAACCGGGCGCTGTGG
GTAAAGTTGTTCCATTCTTCGAGGCTAAAGTTGTGGACCTGGACACTGGTAAAACTCTGGGCGTTAACCA
GCGAGGCGAGCTGTGCGTGCGAGGTCCGATGATTATGAGCGGTTACGTGAACAACCCGGAGGCTACTAAC
GCCTTGATTGACAAAGACGGTTGGTTACACAGCGGTGACATCGCTTACTGGGACGAGGACGAGCACTTCT
TCATCGTTGACCGGCTGAAATCACTGATTAAATACAAAGGCTACCAGGTGGCTCCGGCTGAGTTGGAGTC
AATCTTGTTACAGCACCCAAACATCTTCGACGCTGGTGTGGCTGGTCTGCCGGACGACGACGCCGGTGAG
TTACCAGCCGCCGTTGTTGTTTTGGAGCACGGTAAAACTATGACTGAGAAAGAGATCGTGGACTACGTTG
CCAGCCAGGTTACTACTGCTAAAAAATTGCGGGGTGGCGTTGTGTTCGTCGACGAGGTTCCGAAAGGTTT
AACTGGCAAATTGGACGCTCGAAAAATCCGAGAGATCCTGATCAAAGCCAAAAAAGGCGGCAAAATCGCC
GTGTAAGCTAGCTAGGCGGACTGTTACTGAGCTGCGTTTTACACCCTTTCTTTGACAAAACCTAACTTGC
GCAGAAAAAAAAAAAATAAGAGACAACATTGGCATGGCTTTGTTTTTTTAAATTTTTTTTAAAGTTTTTT
TTTTTTTTTTTTTTTTTTAAGTTTTTTTGTTTTGTTTTGGCGCTTTTGACTCAGGATTTAAAAACTGGAA
CGGTGAAGGCGACAGCAGTTGGTTGGAGCAAACATCCCCCAAAGTTCTACAAATGTGGCTGAGGACTTTG
TACATTGTTTTGTTTTTTTTTTTTTTGGTTTTGTCTTTTTTTAATAGTCATTCCAAGTATCCATGAAATA
AGTGGTTACAGGAAGTCCCTCACCCTCCCAAAAGCCACCCCCACTCCTAAGAGGAGGATGGTCGCGTCCA
TGCCCTGAGTCCACCCCGGGGAAGGTGACAACCGGTAACCTACAAACGGGTGGAGGATCACCCCACCCGA
CACTTCACAATCAAGGGGTACAATACACAAGGGTGGAGGAACACCCCACCCTCCAGACACATTACACAGA
AATCCAATCAAACAGAAGCACCATCAGGGCTTCTGCTACCAAATTTATCTCAAAAAACTACAACAAGGAA
TCACCATCAGGGATTCCCTGTGCAATATACGTCAAACGAGGGCCACGACGGGAGGACGATCACGCCTCCC
GAATATCGGCATGTCTGGCTTTCGAATTCAGTGCGTGGAGCATCAGCCCACGCAGCCAATCAGAGTCGAA
TACAAGTCGACTTTCGCGAAGAGCATCAGCCTTCGCGCCATTCTTACACAAACCACACTCTCCCCTACAG
GAACAGCATCAGCGTTCCTGCCCAGTACCCAACTCAAGAAAATTTATGTCCCCATGCAGCATCAGCGCAT
GGGCCCCAAGAATACATCCCCAACAAAATCACATCCGAGCACCAACAGGGCTCGGAGTGTTGTTTCTTGT
CCAACTGGACAAACCCTCCATGGACCATCAGGCCATGGACTCTCACCAACAAGACAAAAACTACTCTTCT
CGAAGCAGCATCAGCGCTTCGAAACACTCGAGCATACATTGTGCCTATTTCTTGGGTGGACGATCACGCC
ACCCATGCTCTCACGAATTTCAAAACACGGACAAGGACGAGCACCACCAGGGCTCGTCGTTCCACGTCCA
ATACGATTACTTACCTTTCGGGATCACGATCACGGATCCCGCAGCTACATCACTTCCACTCAGGACATTC
AAGCATGCACGATCACGGCATGCTCCACAAGTCTCAACCACAGAAACTACCAAATGGGTTCAGCACCAGC
GAACCCACTCCTACCTCAAACCTCTTCCCACAAAACTGGCAAGCAGGATCACCGCTTGCCCATTCCAACA
TACCAAATCAAAAACAATTACTGGTACAGCATCAGCGTACCAGCCCACATCTCTCACTACTATCAAAAAC
CAAACCGTTCAGCAACAGCGAACGGTACACACGGAAAAATCAACTGGTTTACAAATACGAAAGACGATCA
CGCTTTCGTCCAGCGCAAACTATTACGAAAAACATCCGACGGGAAGAGCAACAGCCTTCCCGCGGCGGAA
AACCTCACAAAAACACGACAAACGGATGCACGAACACGGCATCCGCCGACAACCCACAAACTTACAACCA
GGCAAACGGTGCAGGATCACCGCACCGTACATCAAACACCTCAGATCTCATATCGATAGATCCTAATCAA
CCTCTGGATTACAAAATTTGTGAAAGATTGACTGGTATTCTTAACTATGTTGCTCCTTTTACGCTATGTG
GATACGCTGCTTTAATGCCTTTGTATCATGCTATTGCTTCCCGTATGGCTTTCATTTTCTCCTCCTTGTA
TAAATCCTGGTTGCTGTCTCTTTATGAGGAGTTGTGGCCCGTTGTCAGGCAACGTGGCGTGGTGTGCACT
GTGTTTGCTGACGCAACCCCCACTGGTTGGGGCATTGCCACCACCTGTCAGCTCCTTTCCGGGACTTTCG
CTTTCCCCCTCCCTATTGCCACGGCGGAACTCATCGCCGCCTGCCTTGCCCGCTGCTGGACAGGGGCTCG
GCTGTTGGGCACTGACAATTCCGTGGTGTTGTCGGGGAAATCATCGTCCTTTCCTTGGCTGCTCGCCTGT
GTTGCCACCTGGATTCTGCGCGGGACGTCCTTCTGCTACGTCCCTTCGGCCCTCAATCCAGCGGACCTTC
CTTCCCGCGGCCTGCTGCCGGCTCTGCGGCCTCTTCCGCGTCTTCGCCTTCGCCCTCAGACGAGTCGGAT
CTCCCTTTGGGCCGCCTCCCCGCCTGAGATCCTTTAAGACCAATGACTTACAAGGCAGCTGTAGATCTTA
GCCACTTTTTAAAAGAAAAGGGGGGACTGGAAGGGCTAATTCACTCCCAACGAAGACAAGATCTGCTTTT
TGCTTGTACTGGGTCTCTCTGGTTAGACCAGATCTGAGCCTGGGAGCTCTCTGGCTAACTAGGGAACCCA
CTGCTTAAGCCTCAATAAAGCTTGCCTTGAGTGCTTCAAGTAGTGTGTGCCCGTCTGTTGTGTGACTCTG
GTAACTAGAGATCCCTCAGACCCTTTTAGTCAGTGTGGAAAATCTCTAGCAGTAGTAGTTCATGTCATCT
TATTATTCAGTATTTATAACTTGCAAAGAAATGAATATCAGAGAGTGAGAGGCCCGGGTTAATTAAGGAA
AGGGCTAGATCATTCTTGAAGACGAAAGGGCCTCGTGATACGCCTATTTTTATAGGTTAATGTCATGATA
ATAATGGTTTCTTAGACGTCAGGTGGCACTTTTCGGGGAAATGTGCGCGGAACCCCTATTTGTTTATTTT
TCTAAATACATTCAAATATGTATCCGCTCATGAGACAATAACCCTGATAAATGCTTCAATAATATTGAAA
AAGGAAGAGTATGAGTATTCAACATTTCCGTGTCGCCCTTATTCCCTTTTTTGCGGCATTTTGCCTTCCT
GTTTTTGCTCACCCAGAAACGCTGGTGAAAGTAAAAGATGCTGAAGATCAGTTGGGTGCACGAGTGGGTT
ACATCGAACTGGATCTCAACAGCGGTAAGATCCTTGAGAGTTTTCGCCCCGAAGAACGTTTTCCAATGAT
GAGCACTTTTAAAGTTCTGCTATGTGGCGCGGTATTATCCCGTGTTGACGCCGGGCAAGAGCAACTCGGT
CGCCGCATACACTATTCTCAGAATGACTTGGTTGAGTACTCACCAGTCACAGAAAAGCATCTTACGGATG
GCATGACAGTAAGAGAATTATGCAGTGCTGCCATAACCATGAGTGATAACACTGCGGCCAACTTACTTCT
GACAACGATCGGAGGACCGAAGGAGCTAACCGCTTTTTTGCACAACATGGGGGATCATGTAACTCGCCTT
GATCGTTGGGAACCGGAGCTGAATGAAGCCATACCAAACGACGAGCGTGACACCACGATGCCTGTAGCAA
TGGCAACAACGTTGCGCAAACTATTAACTGGCGAACTACTTACTCTAGCTTCCCGGCAACAATTAATAGA
CTGGATGGAGGCGGATAAAGTTGCAGGACCACTTCTGCGCTCGGCCCTTCCGGCTGGCTGGTTTATTGCT
GATAAATCTGGAGCCGGTGAGCGTGGGTCTCGCGGTATCATTGCAGCACTGGGGCCAGATGGTAAGCCCT
CCCGTATCGTAGTTATCTACACGACGGGGAGTCAGGCAACTATGGATGAACGAAATAGACAGATCGCTGA
GATAGGTGCCTCACTGATTAAGCATTGGTAACTGTCAGACCAAGTTTACTCATATATACTTTAGATTGAT
TTAAAACTTCATTTTTAATTTAAAAGGATCTAGGTGAAGATCCTTTTTGATAATCTCATGACCAAAATCC
CTTAACGTGAGTTTTCGTTCCACTGAGCGTCAGACCCCGTAGAAAAGATCAAAGGATCTTCTTGAGATCC
TTTTTTTCTGCGCGTAATCTGCTGCTTGCAAACAAAAAAACCACCGCTACCAGCGGTGGTTTGTTTGCCG
GATCAAGAGCTACCAACTCTTTTTCCGAAGGTAACTGGCTTCAGCAGAGCGCAGATACCAAATACTGTTC
TTCTAGTGTAGCCGTAGTTAGGCCACCACTTCAAGAACTCTGTAGCACCGCCTACATACCTCGCTCTGCT
AATCCTGTTACCAGTGGCTGCTGCCAGTGGCGATAAGTCGTGTCTTACCGGGTTGGACTCAAGACGATAG
TTACCGGATAAGGCGCAGCGGTCGGGCTGAACGGGGGGTTCGTGCACACAGCCCAGCTTGGAGCGAACGA
CCTACACCGAACTGAGATACCTACAGCGTGAGCTATGAGAAAGCGCCACGCTTCCCGAAGGGAGAAAGGC
GGACAGGTATCCGGTAAGCGGCAGGGTCGGAACAGGAGAGCGCACGAGGGAGCTTCCAGGGGGAAACGCC
TGGTATCTTTATAGTCCTGTCGGGTTTCGCCACCTCTGACTTGAGCGTCGATTTTTGTGATGCTCGTCAG
GGGGGCGGAGCCTATGGAAAAACGCCAGCAACGCGGCCTTTTTACGGTTCCTGGCCTTTTGCTGGCCTTT
TGCTCACATGTTCTTTCCTGCGTTATCCCCTGATTCTGTGGATAACCGTATTACCGCCTTTGAGTGAGCT
GATACCGCTCGCCGCAGCCGAACGACCGAGCGCAGCGAGTCAGTGAGCGAGGAAGCGGAAGAGCGCCCAA
TACGCAAACCGCCTCTCCCCGCGCGTTGGCCGATTCATTAATGCAGCAAGCTCATGGCTGACTAATTTTT
TTTATTTATGCAGAGGCCGAGGCCGCCTCGGCCTCTGAGCTATTCCAGAAGTAGTGAGGAGGCTTTTTTG
GAGGCCTAGGCTTTTGCAAAAAGCTCCCCGTGGCACGACAGGTTTCCCGACTGGAAAGCGGGCAGTGAGC
GCAACGCAATTAATGTGAGTTAGCTCACTCATTAGGCACCCCAGGCTTTACACTTTATGCTTCCGGCTCG
TATGTTGTGTGGAATTGTGAGCGGATAACAATTTCACACAGGAAACAGCTATGACATGATTACGAATTTC
ACAAATAAAGCATTTTTTTCACTGCATTCTAGTTGTGGTTTGTCCAAACTCATCAATGTATCTTATCATG
TCTGGATCAACTGGATAACTCAAGCTAACCAAAATCATCCCAAACTTCCCACCCCATACCCTATTACCAC
TGCCAATTACCTGTGGTTTCATTTACTCTAAACCTGTGATTCCTCTGAATTATTTTCATTTTAAAGAAAT
TGTATTTGTTAAATATGTACTACAAACTTAGTAGT
Features (pLannotate 1.2.2; 22 found; start..end, strand, type, name):
    377..634     +  LTR            5' LTR (truncated): truncated 5' long terminal repeat (LTR) from HIV-1
    681..806     +  misc_feature   HIV-1 Ψ: packaging signal of human immunodeficiency virus type 1
    790..1128    +  CDS            HIV-1 gag (fragment): gag protein from human immunodeficiency virus 1; gag
   1303..1536    +  misc_feature   RRE: The Rev response element (RRE) of HIV-1 allows for Rev-dependent mRNA export from the nucleus to the cytoplasm.
   1913..2013    +  CDS            Rev (fragment): human immunodeficiency virus 1 (HIV-1) Rev protein; rev; enhances nuclear export of unspliced and incompletely spliced viral mRNAs
   2058..2175    +  misc_feature   cPPT/CTS: central polypurine tract and central termination sequence of HIV-1
   2218..2616    +  promoter       UbC promoter: human ubiquitin C promoter
   2624..4264    +  CDS            LUCI_PHOPY: Experimental evidence at protein level: Swiss-Prot protein existence level 1. Produces green light with a wavelength of 562 nm. From Photinus pyralis (Common eastern firefly) (Lampyris pyralis).
   6015..6603    +  misc_feature   WPRE: woodchuck hepatitis virus posttranscriptional regulatory element
   6611..6676    +  CDS            nef (fragment): NEF_HV1Z2 - Experimental evidence at protein level: Swiss-Prot protein existence level 1. Extracellular Nef protein targets CD4(+) T-lymphocytes for apoptosis by interacting with CXCR4 surface receptors. From Human immunodeficiency virus type 1 group M subtype D (isolate Z2/CDC-Z34) (HIV-1).
   6678..6911    +  LTR            3' LTR (ΔU3): self-inactivating 3' long terminal repeat (LTR) from HIV-1
   7116..7220    +  promoter       AmpR promoter: bla
   7221..8081    +  CDS            AmpR: β-lactamase; bla; confers resistance to ampicillin, carbenicillin, and related antibiotics
   8252..8840    +  rep_origin     ori: high-copy-number ColE1/pMB1/pBR322/pUC origin of replication
   9023..9077    +  CDS            lacI (fragment): lac repressor; lacI; The lac repressor binds to the lac operator to inhibit transcription in E. coli. This inhibition can be relieved by adding lactose or isopropyl-β-D-thiogalactopyranoside (IPTG).
   9083..9176    +  rep_origin     SV40 ori (fragment): SV40 origin of replication
   9201..9238    +  CDS            lacI (fragment): lac repressor; lacI; The lac repressor binds to the lac operator to inhibit transcription in E. coli. This inhibition can be relieved by adding lactose or isopropyl-β-D-thiogalactopyranoside (IPTG).
   9251..9272    +  protein_bind   CAP binding site: CAP binding activates transcription in the presence of cAMP. E. coli catabolite activator protein
   9287..9317    +  promoter       lac promoter: promoter for the E. coli lac operon
   9325..9341    +  protein_bind   lac operator: The lac repressor binds to the lac operator to inhibit transcription in E. coli. This inhibition can be relieved by adding lactose or isopropyl-β-D-thiogalactopyranoside (IPTG). lac repressor encoded by lacI
   9375..9458    +  polyA_signal   SV40 poly(A) signal (fragment): SV40 polyadenylation signal
   9625..329     +  CDS            nef (fragment) (across the origin): NEF_HV1BR - Experimental evidence at protein level: Swiss-Prot protein existence level 1. Extracellular Nef protein targets CD4(+) T-lymphocytes for apoptosis by interacting with CXCR4 surface receptors (PubMed:14990729). From Human immunodeficiency virus type 1 group M subtype B (isolate BRU/LAI) (HIV-1).
