[The description below was written by a language model from this plasmid's Addgene catalogue record and pLannotate feature annotations shown in this document.]
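Description:
pUB_FLuc100---MS2 is a mammalian expression and luciferase reporter plasmid of roughly 9.6 kb built on the pUB backbone. Although it is catalogued simply as a mammalian expression vector, the feature table shows an HIV-1-derived lentiviral transfer architecture. A truncated 5' LTR, the Ψ packaging signal with an adjoining gag fragment, the Rev response element and the cPPT/CTS lie upstream of the expression cassette. A WPRE and a self-inactivating ΔU3 3' LTR lie downstream. The plasmid is propagated in E. coli through a high-copy ColE1/pUC-type origin and selected with ampicillin via β-lactamase. The recommended recombination-reduced growth strain is consistent with the presence of repeated sequences such as the LTRs and hairpin arrays. Small lac, SV40 origin and SV40 poly(A) fragments in the bacterial portion appear to be backbone remnants.

The payload is a firefly (Photinus pyralis) luciferase coding sequence of about 1.65 kb, described as "optimal". Given the associated work on synonymous codon usage, this most likely refers to a version recoded with optimal codons. The gene is driven by the human ubiquitin C promoter and was cloned between NotI and NheI sites that remain intact. The stated purpose places MS2 hairpins in the 3' UTR. These are not annotated in the feature table, but an unannotated stretch of about 1.7 kb between the end of the luciferase ORF and the WPRE is where such an array would be expected. MS2 stem-loops are bound by MS2 coat protein fusions, which allows the reporter mRNA to be tracked or tethered. The construct therefore suits experiments that combine luciferase readout with mRNA-level analysis, such as studying how codon optimality affects translation.
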