Addgene plasmid #210574: pUB_FLuc100---MS2
Purpose: Expresses Optimal Firefly with 3'UTR MS2 hairpins
Depositing lab: Olivia Rissland. Depositing organization: University of Colorado Denver and Anschutz Medical Campus. Publication: Synonymous codon usage regulates translation initiation. Barrington CL, Galindo G, Koch AL, Horton ER, Morrison EJ, Tisa S, Stasevich TJ, Rissland OS. Cell Rep. 2023 Dec 26;42(12):113413. doi: 10.1016/j.celrep.2023.113413. Epub 2023 Dec 12. PubMed 38096059.
Backbone
  Vector backbone: pUB
  Total vector size (bp): 9631
  Vector type: Mammalian Expression, Luciferase
Growth in bacteria
  Bacterial resistance: Ampicillin, 100 μg/mL
  Growth temperature: 37°C
  Growth strain: NEB Stable
  Copy number: High Copy
Gene/Insert
  Gene/Insert name: Optimal Firefly luciferase (alt names: Firefly; FLuc)
  Insert size (bp): 1650
  Promoter: UBC human
  Cloning method: Restriction Enzyme; 5′ cloning site NotI (not destroyed); 3′ cloning site NheI (not destroyed)
  Sequencing primers: 5′ UBC_F
Terms and licenses: Academic/Nonprofit Terms; Industry Terms: Not Available to Industry
How to cite: pUB_FLuc100---MS2 was a gift from Olivia Rissland (Addgene plasmid # 210574 ; http://n2t.net/addgene:210574 ; RRID:Addgene_210574)
